>Addgene plasmid #117821 | BB1_34_YlCyc1TT | addgene full sequence | sequence record 235408 | Addgene NGS Result
CCCGTGTAAAACGACGGCCAGTTTATCTAGTCAGCTTGATTCTAGCTGATCGTGGACCGGAAGGTGAGCC
AGTGAGTTGATTGCAGTCCAGTTACGCTGGAGTCTGAGGCTCGTCCTGAATGATATGCGACCGCCGGAGG
GTTGCGTTTGAGACGGGCGACAGATCCAGTCGCGCTGCTCTCGTCGATCCGAAGACGCAGCGTCAATCGA
ACCGCAACCTCCACATGTCTCAGCTGTGAATGGAGACGGTTTCAAGACTATTAGCGAGCTGGGCAACAAA
ACAACCTTCTGTTGCTGTAGATGTGTACATATATACAGCGCCTTGATTTCGTCAGCCAGTCATGTTGTTT
GGAGTAAGCAGTACAGGCGAGCGTGCGAGTACGAGGTGGTTGGAGATGGACGATAGTGTAAGAAAGAATA
CAACACAAGACGCAAGAGAAGCCGTCGCCCCACGGAGTATCACTCGTCCTAATACAAGCGCTCGTAGAAG
CTGAGTGTTAGAACAACTCGCAACTGATTCTCGCAATTGAATCTCGCGATTGAATCTCGCAATTGAATCT
CGCAAGTTGGGTAGATCCACCTCAGTAACAGATCCCATTGTACAATACGAACCGCCTACCGACCAAATCT
TTAAATAATCAATTGATATATACAGGCTAAGGGTCCAGTTGTAGACGCAAGCGCGTCTTCGGTGCGAGCG
GATCGAGCAGTGTCGATCACTACTGGACCGCGAGCTGTGCTGCGACCCGTGATCTTACGGCATTATACGT
ATGATCGGTCCACGATCAGCTAGATTATCTAGTCAGCTTGATGTCATAGCTGTTTCCTGAGGCTCAATAC
TGACCATTTAAATCATACCTGACCTCCATAGCAGAAAGTCAAAAGCCTCCGACCGGAGGCTTTTGACTTG
ATCGGCACGTAAGAGGTTCCAACTTTCACCATAATGAAATAAGATCACTACCGGGCGTATTTTTTGAGTT
ATCGAGATTTTCAGGAGCTAAGGAAGCTAAAATGAGCCATATTCAACGGGAAACGTCTTGCTTGAAGCCG
CGATTAAATTCCAACATGGATGCTGATTTATATGGGTATAAATGGGCTCGCGATAATGTCGGGCAATCAG
GTGCGACAATCTATCGATTGTATGGGAAGCCCGATGCGCCAGAGTTGTTTCTGAAACATGGCAAAGGTAG
CGTTGCCAATGATGTTACAGATGAGATGGTCAGGCTAAACTGGCTGACGGAATTTATGCCTCTTCCGACC
ATCAAGCATTTTATCCGTACTCCTGATGATGCATGGTTACTCACCACTGCGATCCCAGGGAAAACAGCAT
TCCAGGTATTAGAAGAATATCCTGATTCAGGTGAAAATATTGTTGATGCGCTGGCAGTGTTCCTGCGCCG
GTTGCATTCGATTCCTGTTTGTAATTGTCCTTTTAACGGCGATCGCGTATTTCGTCTCGCTCAGGCGCAA
TCACGAATGAATAACGGTTTGGTTGGTGCGAGTGATTTTGATGACGAGCGTAATGGCTGGCCTGTTGAAC
AAGTCTGGAAAGAAATGCATAAACTCTTGCCATTCTCACCGGATTCAGTCGTCACTCATGGTGATTTCTC
ACTTGATAACCTTATTTTTGACGAGGGGAAATTAATAGGTTGTATTGATGTTGGACGAGTCGGAATCGCA
GACCGATACCAGGATCTTGCCATCCTATGGAACTGCCTCGGTGAGTTTTCTCCTTCATTACAGAAACGGC
TTTTTCAAAAATATGGTATTGATAATCCTGATATGAATAAATTGCAGTTTCACTTGATGCTCGATGAGTT
TTTCTAATGAGGACCTAAATGTAATCACCTGGCTCACCTTCGGGTGGGCCTTTCTGCGTTGCTGGCGTTT
TTCCATAGGCTCCGCCCCCCTGACGAGCATCACAAAAATCGATGCTCAAGTCAGAGGTGGCGAAACCCGA
CAGGACTATAAAGATACCAGGCGTTTCCCCCTGGAAGCTCCCTCGTGCGCTCTCCTGTTCCGACCCTGCC
GCTTACCGGATACCTGTCCGCCTTTCTCCCTTCGGGAAGCGTGGCGCTTTCTCATAGCTCACGCTGTAGG
TATCTCAGTTCGGTGTAGGTCGTTCGCTCCAAGCTGGGCTGTGTGCACGAACCCCCCGTTCAGCCCGACC
GCTGCGCCTTATCCGGTAACTATCGTCTTGAGTCCAACCCGGTAAGACACGACTTATCGCCACTGGCAGC
AGCCACTGGTAACAGGATTAGCAGAGCGAGGTATGTAGGCGGTGCTACAGAGTTCTTGAAGTGGTGGCCT
AACTACGGCTACACTAGAAGAACAGTATTTGGTATCTGCGCTCTGCTGAAGCCAGTTACCTCGGAAAAAG
AGTTGGTAGCTCTTGATCCGGCAAACAAACCACCGCTGGTAGCGGTGGTTTTTTTGTTTGCAAGCAGCAG
ATTACGCGCAGAAAAAAAGGATCTCAAGAAGATCCTTTGATTTTCTACCGAAGAAAGGCCCA
Features (pLannotate 1.2.2; 7 found; start..end, strand, type, name):
      5..22      -  CDS            lacZα (fragment): LacZα fragment of β-galactosidase; lacZ fragment
    877..908     +  terminator     tonB terminator: bidirectional E. coli tonB-P14 transcription terminator
    909..1011    +  promoter       cat promoter: promoter of the E. coli cat gene encoding chloramphenicol acetyltransferase
   1012..1827    +  CDS            KanR: aminoglycoside phosphotransferase; aph(3')-Ia; confers resistance to kanamycin in bacteria or G418 (Geneticin®) in eukaryotes
   1851..1878    +  terminator     T7Te terminator: phage T7 early transcription terminator
   1890..2477    -  rep_origin     ori: high-copy-number ColE1/pMB1/pBR322/pUC origin of replication
   2499..6       -  terminator     T3Te terminator (fragment) (across the origin): phage T3 early transcription terminator
