[The description below was written by a language model from this plasmid's Addgene catalogue record and pLannotate feature annotations shown in this document.]
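Description:
BB1_34_YlCyc1TT is a small Golden Gate part plasmid from the GoldenMOCS modular cloning system, carrying the Cyc1 transcription terminator of the yeast Yarrowia lipolytica as a reusable building block. It is built on the pIDTSMART-KAN backbone (about 2.0 kb), with a 484 bp insert giving a sequenced total of roughly 2.5 kb. Although catalogued as a bacterial expression vector, it has no expression cassette of its own and functions as a storage and donor plasmid for the terminator part. Its name suggests a first-level ("BB1") module, though the record does not explain what the "34" designation means.

Propagation is in E. coli through a high-copy ColE1/pUC-type origin, with selection by a kanamycin resistance gene (aminoglycoside phosphotransferase, aph(3')-Ia) annotated as driven by the cat promoter. The backbone is insulated by several short bacterial terminators (tonB, T7Te and a fragment of T3Te), which limit transcriptional read-through between the marker, the origin and the cloning region. A very short lacZα remnant is also detected but is not a functional element. The automated annotation does not label the Y. lipolytica terminator itself; it presumably lies in the unannotated stretch between the lacZα fragment and the tonB terminator.

The insert was cloned using BbsI, a type IIS enzyme that cuts outside its recognition site to leave defined overhangs; the record does not say whether these sites remain. The part is intended to be combined with promoter and coding-sequence modules into transcription units for metabolic engineering of Y. lipolytica, including wild-type strains.
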