Addgene plasmid #117821: BB1_34_YlCyc1TT
Purpose: Transcription terminator Cyc1TT of Y. lipolytica for GoldenMOCS
Depositing lab: Michael Sauer. Depositing organization: Universitaet fur Bodenkultur Wien (BOKU-WIEN). Publication: Golden Gate based metabolic engineering strategy for wild-type strains of Yarrowia lipolytica. Egermeier M, Sauer M, Marx H. FEMS Microbiol Lett. 2019 Jan 29. pii: 5304171. doi: 10.1093/femsle/fnz022. PubMed 30698703.
Backbone
  Vector backbone: pIDTSMART-KAN
  Backbone size w/o insert (bp): 2028
  Vector type: Bacterial Expression
Growth in bacteria
  Bacterial resistance: Kanamycin, 50 μg/mL
  Growth temperature: 37°C
  Growth strain: DH5alpha
  Copy number: High Copy
Gene/Insert
  Gene/Insert name: YlCyc1TT
  Insert size (bp): 484
  Cloning method: Restriction Enzyme; 5′ cloning site BbsI (unknown if destroyed); 3′ cloning site BbsI (unknown if destroyed)
Terms and licenses: Academic/Nonprofit Terms; Industry Terms: Not Available to Industry
How to cite: BB1_34_YlCyc1TT was a gift from Michael Sauer (Addgene plasmid # 117821 ; http://n2t.net/addgene:117821 ; RRID:Addgene_117821)
